>Addgene plasmid #23227 | GFP-Rnd1 | addgene partial sequence | sequence record 29087 | 23227 with EGFP-C
CTCGGCTGGACGAGCTGTACAAGTCCGGACTCAGATCCATGAAGGAGAGACGGGCCCCCCAGCCAGTCGT
GGCCAGATGTAAGCTCGTTCTGGTCGGGGACGTGCAGTGTGGGAAGACCGCGATGTTGCAAGTGTTAGCG
AAGGATTGCTATCCAGAGACCTATGTGCCCACCGTGTTCGAAAATTACACAGCCTGTTTGGAGACAGAGG
AACAGAGGGTGGAGCTTAGTCTCTGGGATACCTCAGGATCTCCCTACTACGATAATGTCCGTCCACTCTG
CTACAGCGACTCGGATGCAGTATTACTATGTTTTGACATCAGCCGTCCAGAGACAGTGGACAGCGCACTG
AAGAAGTGGAGGACAGAAATCCTAGATTATTGTCCCAGCACCCGCGTTTTGCTCATTGGCTGCAAGACAG
ACCTGCGAACAGACCTGAGTACTCTGATGGAGCTGTCCCACCAGAAGCAGGCGCCCATCTCCTATGAGCA
GGGTTGTGCAATAGCAAAGCAGCTGGGTGCAGAAATCTACCTGGAAGGCTCAGCTTTCACCTCAGAAAAG
AGCATCCACAGCATCTTTCGGACGGCATCCATGCTGTGTCTGAACAAGCCTAGCCCACTGCCCCAGAAGA
GCCCTGTCCGAAGCCTCT
