[The description below was written by a language model from this plasmid's Addgene catalogue record.]
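Description:
GFP-Rnd1 is a mammalian expression plasmid built on the Clontech pEGFP-C backbone (about 4.7 kb without insert), carrying a roughly 700 bp insert encoding human RND1 (also known as ARHS, RHO6 or RHOS), an atypical member of the Rho family of small GTPases. The coding sequence was introduced by restriction enzyme cloning downstream of the backbone's EGFP open reading frame, so the protein is produced as an EGFP-Rnd1 fusion with the fluorescent tag at the N terminus. This orientation leaves the C terminus of the GTPase free, which matters for Rho family proteins because their C-terminal CAAX motif directs lipid modification and membrane targeting. The plasmid is propagated in bacteria under kanamycin selection, and transfected mammalian cells can be selected with G418 through the neomycin resistance marker. The record does not list the promoter, origins of replication or polyadenylation signals, and no feature table is provided; pEGFP-C series vectors generally drive the fusion from the CMV immediate-early promoter, but that is not stated here. The copy number is recorded as unknown.

The associated publication concerns Rho family GTPase modification and its dependence on CAAX-signalled posttranslational processing, which suggests the construct was used to visualise the subcellular localisation of Rnd1 in live or fixed mammalian cells and to examine how that localisation depends on such modification. More generally, it suits transient or stable expression of fluorescently tagged Rnd1 for microscopy, or for detecting the protein through its GFP tag.
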