Addgene plasmid #23227: GFP-Rnd1
Depositing lab: Channing Der. Depositing organization: University of North Carolina at Chapel Hill. Publication: Rho Family GTPase modification and dependence on CAAX motif-signaled posttranslational modification. Roberts PJ, Mitin N, Keller PJ, Chenette EJ, Madigan JP, Currin RO, Cox AD, Wilson O, Kirschmeier P, Der CJ. J Biol Chem. 2008 Sep 12. 283(37):25150-63. 10.1074/jbc.M800882200 PubMed 18614539.
Backbone
  Vector backbone: pEGFP-C
  Backbone manufacturer: Clontech
  Backbone size w/o insert (bp): 4700
  Vector type: Mammalian Expression
  Selectable markers: Neomycin (select with G418)
Growth in bacteria
  Bacterial resistance: Kanamycin, 50 μg/mL
  Growth temperature: 37°C
  Growth strain: DH5alpha
  Copy number: Unknown
Gene/Insert
  Gene/Insert name: Rnd1
  Species: H. sapiens (human)
  Insert size (bp): 700
  Entrez Gene: RND1 (a.k.a. ARHS, RHO6, RHOS)
  Tag / fusion protein: EGFP (N terminal on backbone)
  Cloning method: Restriction Enzyme
  Sequencing primers: 5′ EGFP-C
Terms and licenses: Academic/Nonprofit Terms; Industry Terms: Not Available to Industry
How to cite: GFP-Rnd1 was a gift from Channing Der (Addgene plasmid # 23227 ; http://n2t.net/addgene:23227 ; RRID:Addgene_23227)
